>Addgene plasmid #166979 | pTJV1ScGm-rpoB | addgene full sequence | sequence record 331330 | Addgene NGS Result
GGTCTGCTATGTGGTGCTATCTGACTTTTTGCTGTTCAGCAGTTCCTGCCCTCTGATTTTCCAGTCTGAC
CACTTCGGATTATCCCGTGACAGGTCATTCAGACTGGCTAATGCACCCAGTAAGGCAGCGGTATCATCAA
CGGGGTCTGACGCTCAGTGGAACGAAAACTCACGTTAAGGGATTTTGGTCATGAGATTATCAGCTTTCGC
TAAGGATGATTTCTGGAATTCTTCCCTATCAGTGATAGAGATTGACATCCCTATCAGTGATAGAGATACT
GAGCACTGTCCAATCGAAACCCCTGAGTTTTAGAGCTAGAAATAGCAAGTTAAAATAAGGCTAGTCCGTT
ATCAACTTGAAAAAGTGGCACCGAGTCGGTGCTTTTTTTGAAGCTTGGGCCCGAACAAAAACTCATCTCA
GAAGAGGATCTGAATAGCGCCGTCGACCATCATCATCATCATCATTGAGTTTAAACGGTCTCCAGCTTGG
CTGTTTTGGCGGATGAGAGAAGATTTTCAGCCTGATACAGATTAAATCAGAACGCAGAAGCGGTCTGATA
AAACAGAATTTGCCTGGCGGCAGTAGCGCGGTGGTCCCACCTGACCCCATGCCGAACTCAGAAGTGAAAC
GCCGTAGCGCCGATGGTAGTGTGGGGTCTCCCCATGCGAGAGTAGGGAACTGCCAGGCATCAAATAAAAC
GAAAGGCTCAGTCGAAAGACTGGGCCTTTCGTTTTATCTGTTGTTTGTCGGTGAACTGGATCCTTACTCG
AGTCTAGCCGCCTTGCGTATAATATTTGCCCATGGACGCACACCGTGGAAACGGATGAAGGCACGAACCC
AGTTGACATAAGCCTGTTCGGTTCGTAAACTGTAATGCAAGTAGCGTATGCGCTCACGCAACTGGTCCAG
AACCTTGACCGAACGCAGCGGTGGTAACGGCGCAGTGGCGGTTTTCATGGCTTGTTATGACTGTTTTTTT
GTACAGTCTATGCCTCGGGCATCCAAGCAGCAAGCGCGTTACGCCGTGGGTCGATGTTTGATGTTATGGA
GCAGCAACGATGTTACGCAGCAGCAACGATGTTACGCAGCAGGGCAGTCGCCCTAAAACAAAGTTAGGTG
GCTCAAGTATGGGCATCATTCGCACATGTAGGCTCGGCCCTGACCAAGTCAAATCCATGCGGGCTGCTCT
TGATCTTTTCGGTCGTGAGTTCGGAGACGTAGCCACCTACTCCCAACATCAGCCGGACTCCGATTACCTC
GGGAACTTGCTCCGTAGTAAGACATTCATCGCGCTTGCTGCCTTCGACCAAGAAGCGGTTGTTGGCGCTC
TCGCGGCTTACGTTCTGCCCAAGTTTGAGCAGCCGCGTAGTGAGATCTATATCTATGATCTCGCAGTCTC
CGGAGAGCACCGGAGGCAGGGCATTGCCACCGCGCTCATCAATCTCCTCAAGCATGAGGCCAACGCGCTT
GGTGCTTATGTGATCTACGTGCAAGCAGATTACGGTGACGATCCCGCAGTGGCTCTCTATACAAAGTTGG
GCATACGGGAAGAAGTGATGCACTTTGATATCGACCCAAGTACCGCCACCTAACAATTCGTTCAAGCCGA
GATCGGCTTCCCGGCCGCGGAGTTGTTCGGTAAATTGTCACAACGCCGCAGGTGGCACTTTTCGGGTCTA
GCTCACTCGGTCGCTACCAGGGTTATTGTCTCATGAGCGGATACATATTTGAATGTATTTAGAAAAATAA
ACAAATAGGGGTTCCGCGCACATTTCCCCGAAAAGTGCCACCTGCTTACGTGCCGATCAACGTCTCATTT
TCGCCAGATATCGACGTCTAAGAAACCATTATTATCATGACATTAACCTATAAAAATAGGCGTATCACGA
GGCCCTTTCGTCATAGGCGTATCACGAGGCCCTTTCGTCATAGGCGTATCACGAGGCAGAATTTCAGATA
AAAAAAATCCTTAGCTTTCGCTAAGGATGATTTCTGGAATTCGCGGCCGCTTCTAGAGTTGACAGCTAGC
TCAGTCCTAGGTATGGTGCTTAATTAAATGCGCACCCTTAGCGAGAGGTTTATCATTAAGGTCAACCTCT
GGATGTTGTTTCGGCATCCTGCATTGAATCTGAGTTACTGTCTGTTTTCCTGCACCCGACTCACTACGGT
CGCGTATGTCCAATCGAAACCTTGGAAGGTCCGAACATCGGTCTGATCAACTCTCTGTCCGTCAGGAAAC
CCGTTTTTTCTGACGTAAGGGTGCGCAACTTTCATGAAATCCGCTGAATATTTGAACACTTTTAGATTGA
GAAATCTCGGCCTACCTGTCATGAACAATTTGCATGACATGTCTAAGGCGACTCGCATATCTGTTGAAAC
ACTTCGGTTGTTAATCTATACAGCTGATTTTCGCTATAGGATCTACACTGTAGAAAAGAAAGGCCCAGAG
AAGAGAATGAGAACCATTTACCAACCTTCTCGAGAACTTAAAGCCTTACAAGGATGGGTTCTACGTAACA
TTTTAGATAAACTGTCGTCATCTCCTTTTTCTATTGGATTTGAAAAGCACCAATCTATTTTGAATAATGC
TACCCCGCATATTGGGGCAAACTTTATACTGAATATTGATTTGGAGGATTTTTTCCCAAGTTTAACTGCT
AACAAAGTTTTTGGAGTGTTCCATTCTCTTGGTTATAATCGACTAATATCTTCAGTTTTGACAAAAATAT
GTTGTTATAAAAATCTGCTACCACAAGGTGCTCCATCATCACCTAAATTAGCTAATCTAATATGTTCTAA
ACTTGATTATCGTATTCAGGGTTATGCAGGTAGTCGGGGCTTGATATATACGAGATATGCCGATGACCTC
ACCTTATCTGCACAGTCTATGAAAAAGGTTGTTAAAGCACGTGATTTTTTATTTTCTATAATCCCAAGTG
AAGGATTGGTTATTAACTCAAAAAAAACTTGTATTAGTGGGCCTCGTAGTCAGAGGAAAGTTACAGGTTT
AGTTATTTCACAAGAGAAAGTTGGGATAGGTAGAGAAAAATATAAAGAAATTAGAGCAAAGATACATCAT
ATATTTTGCGGTAAGTCTTCTGAGATAGAACACGTTAGGGGATGGTTGTCATTTATTTTAAGTGTGGATT
CAAAAAGCCATAGGAGATTAATAACTTATATTAGCAAATTAGAAAAAAAATATGGAAAGAACCCTTTAAA
TAAAGCGAAGACCTAAGGATCCGGTTGATTGGATCCAATTGACAGCTAGCTCAGTCCTAGGTATCATTGG
ATCCAATTATAAGGAGGTAACGAATGAGTACTGCACTCGCAACGCTGGCTGGGAAGCTGGCTGAACGTGT
CGGCATGGATTCTGTCGACCCACAGGAACTGATCACCACTCTTCGCCAGACGGCATTTAAAGGTGATGCC
AGCGATGCGCAGTTCATCGCATTACTGATCGTTGCCAACCAGTACGGCCTTAATCCGTGGACGAAAGAAA
TTTACGCCTTTCCTGATAAGCAGAATGGCATCGTTCCGGTGGTGGGCGTTGATGGCTGGTCCCGCATCAT
CAATGAAAACCAGCAGTTTGATGGCATGGACTTTGAGCAGGACAATGAATCCTGTACATGCCGGATTTAC
CGCAAGGACCGTAATCATCCGATCTGCGTTACCGAATGGATGGATGAATGCCGCCGCGAACCATTCAAAA
CTCGCGAAGGCAGAGAAATCACGGGGCCGTGGCAGTCGCATCCCAAACGGATGTTACGTCATAAAGCCAT
GATTCAGTGTGCCCGTCTGGCCTTCGGATTTGCTGGTATCTATGACAAGGATGAAGCCGAGCGCATTGTC
GAAAATACTGCATACACTGCAGAACGTCAGCCGGAACGCGACATCACTCCGGTTAACGATGAAACCATGC
AGGAGATTAACACTCTGCTGATCGCCCTGGATAAAACATGGGATGACGACTTATTGCCGCTCTGTTCCCA
GATATTTCGCCGCGACATTCGTGCATCGTCAGAACTGACACAGGCCGAAGCAGTAAAAGCTCTTGGATTC
CTGAAACAGAAAGCCGCAGAGCAGAAGGTGGCAGCATGAACGCGTGCTAGAGGCATCAAATAAAACGAAA
GGCTCAGTCGAAAGACTGGGCCTTTCGTTTTATCTGTTGTTTGTCGGTGAACGCTCTCCTGAGTAGGACA
AATCCGCCGCCCTAGACCTAGGGCGTTCGGCTGCGGCGAGCGGTATCAGCTCGAGTCTAGACTGCAGGCG
TAACGGTGAACAGTTGTTCTACTTTTGTTTGTTAGTCTTGATGCTTCACTGATAGATACAAGAGCCATAA
GAACCTCAGATCCTTCCGTATTTAGCCAGTATGTTCTCTAGTGTGGTTCGTTGTTTTTGCGTGAGCCATG
AGAACGAACCATTGAGATCATACTTACTTTGCATGTCACTCAAAAATTTTGCCTCAAAACTGGTGAGCTG
AATTTTTGCAGTTAAAGCATCGTGTAGTGTTTTTCTTAGTCCGTTATGTAGGTAGGAATCTGATGTAATG
GTTGTTGGTATTTTGTCACCATTCATTTTTATCTGGTTGTTCTCAAGTTCGGTTACGAGATCCATTTGTC
TATCTAGTTCAACTTGGAAAATCAACGTATCAGTCGGGCGGCCTCGCTTATCAACCACCAATTTCATATT
GCTGTAAGTGTTTAAATCTTTACTTATTGGTTTCAAAACCCATTGGTTAAGCCTTTTAAACTCATGGTAG
TTATTTTCAAGCATTAACATGAACTTAAATTCATCAAGGCTAATCTCTATATTTGCCTTGTGAGTTTTCT
TTTGTGTTAGTTCTTTTAATAACCACTCATAAATCCTCATAGAGTATTTGTTTTCAAAAGACTTAACATG
TTCCAGATTATATTTTATGAATTTTTTTAACTGGAAAAGATAAGGCAATATCTCTTCACTAAAAACTAAT
TCTAATTTTTCGCTTGAGAACTTGGCATAGTTTGTCCACTGGAAAATCTCAAAGCCTTTAACCAAAGGAT
TCCTGATTTCCACAGTTCTCGTCATCAGCTCTCTGGTTGCTTTAGCTAATACACCATAAGCATTTTCCCT
ACTGATGTTCATCATCTGAACGTATTGGTTATAAGTGAACGATACCGTCCGTTCTTTCCTTGTAGGGTTT
TCAATCGTGGGGTTGAGTAGTGCCACACAGCATAAAATTAGCTTGGTTTCATGCTCCGTTAAGTCATAGC
GACTAATCGCTAGTTCATTTGCTTTGAAAACAACTAATTCAGACATACATCTCAATTGGTCTAGGTGATT
TTAATCACTATACCAATTGAGATGGGCTAGTCAATGATAATTACTAGTCCTTTTCCTTTGAGTTGTGGGT
ATCTGTAAATTCTGCTAGACCTTTGCTGGAAAACTTGTAAATTCTGCTAGACCCTCTGTAAATTCCGCTA
GACCTTTGTGTGTTTTTTTTGTTTATATTCAAGTGGTTATAATTTATAGAATAAAGAAAGAATAAAAAAA
GATAAAAAGAATAGATCCCAGCCCTGTGTATAACTCACTACTTTAGTCAGTTCCGCAGTATTACAAAAGG
ATGTCGCAAACGCTGTTTGCTCCTCTACAAAACAGACCTTAAAACCCTAAAGGCTTAAGTAGCACCCTCG
CAAGCTCGGTTGCGGCCGCAATCGGGCAAATCGCTGAATATTCCTTTTGTCTCCGACCATCAGGCACCTG
AGTCGCTGTCTTTTTCGTGACATTCAGTTCGCTGCGCTCACGGCTCTGGCAGTGAATGGGGGTAAATGGC
ACTACAGGCGCCTTTTATGGATTCATGCAAGGAAACTACCCATAATACAAGAAAAGCCCGTCACGGGCTT
CTCAGGGCGTTTTATGGCG
Features (pLannotate 1.2.2; 20 found; start..end, strand, type, name):
    202..223     -  terminator     bacterial terminator (fragment): putative bacterial transcription terminator
    233..251     +  protein_bind   tet operator: tetO; bacterial operator O2 for the tetR and tetA genes tetracycline repressor TetR
    257..276     +  promoter       H1-2O2 promoter (fragment): doxycycline-inducible variant of the human H1 RNA promoter (Henriksen et al., 2007)
    307..382     +  misc_RNA       gRNA scaffold: guide RNA scaffold for the Streptococcus pyogenes CRISPR/Cas9 system
    448..465     +  CDS            capTEV™ (fragment): composite tag for in vivo biotinylation, TEV protease cleavage, and 6xHis tagging
    572..687     +  ncRNA          5S rRNA: Accession: RF00001 - 5S ribosomal RNA
    691..737     +  terminator     rrnB T1 terminator: transcription terminator T1 from the E. coli rrnB gene
    779..805     -  CDS            CmR (fragment): chloramphenicol acetyltransferase; cat; confers resistance to chloramphenicol
    843..871     +  promoter       Pc promoter: intI1 (promoter lies within the coding sequence); class 1 integron promoter
   1060..1593    +  CDS            GmR: gentamycin acetyltransferase; aacC1; confers resistance to gentamycin
   1698..1768    -  promoter       AmpR promoter (fragment): bla
   1951..1994    -  terminator     bacterial terminator: putative bacterial transcription terminator
   1997..2018    +  misc_feature   BioBrick prefix: BioBrick prefix for parts that do not start with "ATG"
   2019..2044    +  promoter       J23119(SpeI) promoter (fragment): bacterial promoter (Registry of Standard Biological Parts BBa J23119) modified to end with an SpeI site
   2274..3233    +  CDS            RT86_ECOLX: Protein predicted: Swiss-Prot protein existence level 4. Participates in the synthesis of a msDNA (a branched RNA linked by a 2',5'-phosphodiester linkage to a single-stranded DNA) of unknown function. The retron transcript serves as primer and template to the reaction, and codes for the RT. From Escherichia coli.
   3259..3284    +  promoter       J23119(SpeI) promoter (fragment): bacterial promoter (Registry of Standard Biological Parts BBa J23119) modified to end with an SpeI site
   3314..4099    +  CDS            Beta: single-stranded DNA binding recombinase in the λ Red system; bet; mediates pairing of a single-stranded DNA with a complementary target
   4117..4203    +  terminator     rrnB T1 terminator: Escherichia coli rrnB; transcription terminator T1 from the E. coli rrnB gene
   4346..5296    -  CDS            Rep101(Ts): temperature-sensitive version of the RepA protein needed for replication with the pSC101 origin (Armstrong et al., 1984); rep101 encoding an A56V mutation
   5344..5566    -  rep_origin     pSC101 ori: low-copy replication origin that requires the Rep101 protein
