[The description below was written by a language model from this plasmid's Addgene catalogue record and pLannotate feature annotations shown in this document.]
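Description:
pTJV1ScGm-rpoB is a low-copy bacterial plasmid for retron-mediated in vivo recombineering in Escherichia coli, classed as a bacterial expression, CRISPR and synthetic biology vector. It replicates from the pSC101 origin together with a temperature-sensitive Rep101 protein (A56V), so the plasmid is kept at a permissive temperature and can in principle be cured by shifting to a higher one. Selection is by gentamicin through the aacC1 (gentamicin-3-acetyltransferase) gene, which sits downstream of a class 1 integron Pc promoter. According to the depositor, the plasmid is identical to its parent pTJV1Sc-rpoB except that the spectinomycin marker was swapped for this gentamicin cassette by Gibson assembly. The catalogue lists a total size of 5966 bp, while the sequenced record annotated here is 5,899 nt.

The working payload has three parts. A region matching the constitutive J23119 promoter precedes the Ec86 retron reverse transcriptase, which reverse-transcribes a retron transcript into multicopy single-stranded DNA. Here that ssDNA is designed to target the E. coli rpoB gene, although the retron non-coding template itself is not separately annotated in the feature table. A second J23119-like promoter drives the λ Red Beta protein, the single-strand annealing recombinase that pairs the ssDNA with its chromosomal target; this unit ends in an rrnB T1 terminator. Separately, a tet operator-containing promoter region lies upstream of a Streptococcus pyogenes guide RNA scaffold, which suggests TetR-regulated expression of the sgRNA used for Cas9 counterselection against unedited cells. No Cas9 or TetR gene is annotated, so these are presumably supplied from elsewhere. Several short annotated fragments (capTEV, CmR, AmpR promoter) are probably incidental matches or backbone remnants. The curable origin and alternative marker suit the plasmid to iterative rounds of genome editing.
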