Addgene plasmid #166979: pTJV1ScGm-rpoB
Purpose: Generates ssDNA in vivo targeting E. coli rpoB for recombineering w/ Beta recombinase; temp. sensitive pSC101 ori and sgRNA for Cas9 counterselection; aacC1 for gentamycin resistance
Depositing lab: Christopher Reisch. Depositing organization: University of Florida. Publication: Efficient and iterative retron-mediated in vivo recombineering in Escherichia coli. Ellington AJ, Reisch CR. Synth Biol (Oxf). 2022 May 3;7(1):ysac007. doi: 10.1093/synbio/ysac007. eCollection 2022. PubMed 35673614.
Backbone
  Vector backbone: pTJV1Sc-rpoB
  Total vector size (bp): 5966
  Vector type: Bacterial Expression, CRISPR, Synthetic Biology
Growth in bacteria
  Bacterial resistance: Gentamicin, 10 μg/mL
  Growth temperature: 30°C
  Growth strain: DH5alpha
  Copy number: Low Copy
Gene/Insert
  Gene/Insert name: gentamycin-3-acetyltransferase
  Insert size (bp): 1067
  Entrez Gene: aac(3)-Ia (a.k.a. p165897_092)
  Cloning method: Gibson Cloning
  Sequencing primers: 5′ ggcggatcttcacctagatc; 3′ gagacgttgatcggcacg
Terms and licenses: Academic/Nonprofit Terms; Industry Terms: Not Available to Industry
Depositor comments: Same as pTJV1Sc-rpoB, but spectinomycin resistance marker changed to gentamycin resistance
How to cite: pTJV1ScGm-rpoB was a gift from Christopher Reisch (Addgene plasmid # 166979 ; http://n2t.net/addgene:166979 ; RRID:Addgene_166979)
