>Addgene plasmid #166979 | pTJV1ScGm-rpoB | addgene full sequence | sequence record 325048
GCTTTCCAGTCGGGAAACCTGTCGTGCCAGCTGCATTAATGAATCGGCCAACGCGCGGGGAGAGGCGGTT
TGCGTATTGGGCGCATGCATAAAAACTGTTGTAATTCATTAAGCATTCTGCCGACATGGAAGCCATCACA
AACGGCATGATGAACCTGAATCGCCAGCGGCATCAGCACCTTGTCGCCTTGCGTATAATATTTGCCCATG
GACGCACACCGTGGAAACGGATGAAGGCACGAACCCAGTTGACATAAGCCTGTTCGGTTCGTAAACTGTA
ATGCAAGTAGCGTATGCGCTCACGCAACTGGTCCAGAACCTTGACCGAACGCAGCGGTGGTAACGGCGCA
GTGGCGGTTTTCATGGCTTGTTATGACTGTTTTTTTGTACAGTCTATGCCTCGGGCATCCAAGCAGCAAG
CGCGTTACGCCGTGGGTCGATGTTTGATGTTATGGAGCAGCAACGATGTTACGCAGCAGCAACGATGTTA
CGCAGCAGGGCAGTCGCCCTAAAACAAAGTTAGGTGGCTCAAGTATGGGCATCATTCGCACATGTAGGCT
CGGCCCTGACCAAGTCAAATCCATGCGGGCTGCTCTTGATCTTTTCGGTCGTGAGTTCGGAGACGTAGCC
ACCTACTCCCAACATCAGCCGGACTCCGATTACCTCGGGAACTTGCTCCGTAGTAAGACATTCATCGCGC
TTGCTGCCTTCGACCAAGAAGCGGTTGTTGGCGCTCTCGCGGCTTACGTTCTGCCCAGGTTTGAGCAGCC
GCGTAGTGAGATCTATATCTATGATCTCGCAGTCTCCGGCGAGCACCGGAGGCAGGGCATTGCCACCGCG
CTCATCAATCTCCTCAAGCATGAGGCCAACGCGCTTGGTGCTTATGTGATCTACGTGCAAGCAGATTACG
GTGACGATCCCGCAGTGGCTCTCTATACAAAGTTGGGCATACGGGAAGAAGTGATGCACTTTGATATCGA
CCCAAGTACCGCCACCTAACAATTCGTTCAAGCCGAGATCGGCTTCCCGGCCGCGGAGTTGTTCGGTAAA
TTGTCACAACGCCGCCA
